Addgene plasmid #105832: pCMV iGluu
Purpose: Fast indicator for extracellular glutamate imaging
Depositing lab: Katalin Torok. Depositing organization: City, University of London. Publication: Ultrafast glutamate sensors resolve high-frequency release at Schaffer collateral synapses. Helassa N, Durst CD, Coates C, Kerruth S, Arif U, Schulze C, Wiegert JS, Geeves M, Oertner TG, Torok K. Proc Natl Acad Sci U S A. 2018 May 7. pii: 1720648115. doi: 10.1073/pnas.1720648115. PubMed 29735711.
Backbone
  Vector backbone: pCMV(MinDis) [variant of pDisplay]
  Backbone manufacturer: modified from Invitrogen
  Backbone size w/o insert (bp): 5300
  Total vector size (bp): 6829
  Modifications to backbone: From pDisplay: Hemagglutinin (HA) tag removed
  Vector type: Mammalian Expression
  Selectable markers: Neomycin (select with G418)
Growth in bacteria
  Bacterial resistance: Ampicillin, 100 μg/mL
  Growth temperature: 37°C
  Growth strain: DH5alpha
  Copy number: High Copy
Gene/Insert
  Gene/Insert name: iGluSnFR S72T variant (alt name: iGluu)
  Species: Escherichia coli (strain K12)
  Insert size (bp): 1570
  Mutation: Changed Ser 72 to Thr
  GenBank ID: 21239023 21239023
  Promoter: CMV
  Tag / fusion protein: PDGFR (C terminal on insert); Myc (C terminal on insert)
  Cloning method: Restriction Enzyme; 5′ cloning site BglII (not destroyed); 3′ cloning site PstI (not destroyed)
  Sequencing primers: 5′ CMV-F; 3′ BGH-rev
Resource information
  A portion of this plasmid was derived from a plasmid made by: pCMV(MinDis).iGluSnFR vector was obtained from Addgene
Terms and licenses: Academic/Nonprofit Terms; Industry Terms: Not Available to Industry
Depositor comments: pCMV iGluu is the S72T variant of iGluSnFR. (iGluSnFR was created by Marvin et al.2013) bioRxiv: https://doi.org/10.1101/233494
How to cite: pCMV iGluu was a gift from Katalin Torok (Addgene plasmid # 105832 ; http://n2t.net/addgene:105832 ; RRID:Addgene_105832)
