[The description below was written by a language model from this plasmid's Addgene catalogue record and pLannotate feature annotations shown in this document.]
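Description:
pCMV iGluu is a mammalian expression plasmid of about 6.8 kb that encodes a fast, genetically encoded fluorescent indicator for extracellular glutamate. It is built on pCMV(MinDis), a variant of the pDisplay surface-display vector from which the hemagglutinin tag has been removed. In bacteria it is maintained at high copy from a ColE1/pUC-type origin under ampicillin selection (β-lactamase), and it also carries an f1 origin. For mammalian cells, an SV40 promoter drives a Tn5 neomycin phosphotransferase gene, followed by an HSV TK polyadenylation signal, which allows G418 selection.

The payload is the S72T variant of iGluSnFR, derived from the parental pCMV(MinDis).iGluSnFR plasmid and cloned between BglII and PstI sites. Expression is driven by the CMV immediate-early enhancer and promoter and terminated by the bovine growth hormone poly(A) signal; a T7 promoter lies upstream of the coding region. The open reading frame begins with a mouse Igκ leader that directs the protein into the secretory pathway. This is followed by the E. coli K12 periplasmic glutamate/aspartate-binding protein GltI, which is interrupted by a GFP-derived fluorescent domain (annotated as cEGFP). The short C-terminal GltI segment after the fluorophore is annotated only in the depositor sequence. A C-terminal PDGFRβ transmembrane domain anchors the sensor on the outer face of the plasma membrane. The catalogue also lists a Myc tag, although neither feature table annotates it.

Glutamate binding to the GltI moiety changes the fluorescence of the inserted reporter. According to the record, the Ser72-to-Thr substitution yields a fast indicator, which the associated publication used to resolve high-frequency synaptic glutamate release. The two sequence records differ by one nucleotide in length and in their numbering start point.
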