Features (pLannotate 1.2.2; 21 found; start..end, strand, type, name):
      9..388     +  enhancer       CMV enhancer: human cytomegalovirus immediate early enhancer
    389..589     +  promoter       CMV promoter: human cytomegalovirus (CMV) immediate early promoter
    591..621     +  LTR            5' LTR (truncated) (fragment): truncated 5' long terminal repeat (LTR) from HIV-1
    637..655     +  promoter       T7 promoter: promoter for bacteriophage T7 RNA polymerase
    736..798     +  sig_peptide    Igκ leader: leader sequence from mouse immunoglobulin κ light chain
    805..1545    +  CDS            gltI (fragment): GLTI_ECOLI - Also known as ybeJ, yzzK. Experimental evidence at protein level: Swiss-Prot protein existence level 1. Part of the ABC transporter complex GltIJKL involved in glutamate and aspartate uptake. Binds to both glutamate and aspartate. From Escherichia coli (strain K12).
   1558..2280    +  CDS            cEGFP: cEGFP is a basic (constitutively fluorescent) green fluorescent protein published in 2008, derived from Aequorea victoria.
   2293..2361    +  CDS            gltI (fragment): GLTI_ECOLI - Also known as ybeJ, yzzK. Experimental evidence at protein level: Swiss-Prot protein existence level 1. Part of the ABC transporter complex GltIJKL involved in glutamate and aspartate uptake. Binds to both glutamate and aspartate. From Escherichia coli (strain K12).
   2410..2556    +  CDS            PDGFRβ TM domain: transmembrane domain from platelet derived growth factor receptor beta
   2584..2695    +  polyA_signal   bGH poly(A) signal: bovine growth hormone polyadenylation signal
   2812..2830    +  promoter       SV40 promoter (fragment): SV40 enhancer and early promoter
   2940..3528    -  rep_origin     ori: high-copy-number ColE1/pMB1/pBR322/pUC origin of replication
   3750..3766    +  polyA_signal   bGH poly(A) signal (fragment): bovine growth hormone polyadenylation signal
   3857..3904    -  polyA_signal   HSV TK poly(A) signal: herpes simplex virus thymidine kinase polyadenylation signal (Cole and Stacy, 1985)
   3963..4115    -  CDS            ble (fragment): BLE_KLEPN - Experimental evidence at protein level: Swiss-Prot protein existence level 1. Binding protein with a strong affinity to the bleomycin family of antibiotics. Binds to CL990; an antimitotic-antibiotic compound. From Klebsiella pneumoniae.
   4136..4924    -  CDS            NeoR/KanR: aminoglycoside phosphotransferase confers resistance to neomycin, kanamycin, and G418 (Geneticin®)
   4959..5319    -  promoter       SV40 promoter: SV40 enhancer and early promoter
   5321..5338    -  promoter       AmpR promoter (fragment): bla
   5379..6239    -  CDS            AmpR: β-lactamase; bla; confers resistance to ampicillin, carbenicillin, and related antibiotics
   6240..6344    -  promoter       AmpR promoter: bla
   6371..6799    +  rep_origin     f1 ori (sequence partly withheld): f1 bacteriophage origin of replication; arrow indicates direction of (+) strand synthesis
>Addgene plasmid #105832 | pCMV iGluu | depositor full sequence | sequence record 200400 | pCMV iGluu sequence 6829 bps
CGCGCGTTGACATTGATTATTGACTAGTTATTAATAGTAATCAATTACGGGGTCATTAGTTCATAGCCCA
TATATGGAGTTCCGCGTTACATAACTTACGGTAAATGGCCCGCCTGGCTGACCGCCCAACGACCCCCGCC
CATTGACGTCAATAATGACGTATGTTCCCATAGTAACGCCAATAGGGACTTTCCATTGACGTCAATGGGT
GGACTATTTACGGTAAACTGCCCACTTGGCAGTACATCAAGTGTATCATATGCCAAGTACGCCCCCTATT
GACGTCAATGACGGTAAATGGCCCGCCTGGCATTATGCCCAGTACATGACCTTATGGGACTTTCCTACTT
GGCAGTACATCTACGTATTAGTCATCGCTATTACCATGGTGATGCGGTTTTGGCAGTACATCAATGGGCG
TGGATAGCGGTTTGACTCACGGGGATTTCCAAGTCTCCACCCCATTGACGTCAATGGGAGTTTGTTTTGG
CACCAAAATCAACGGGACTTTCCAAAATGTCGTAACAACTCCGCCCCATTGACGCAAATGGGCGGTAGGC
GTGTACGGTGGGAGGTCTATATAAGCAGAACTCTCTGGCTAACTAGAGAACCCACTGCTTACTGGCTTAT
CGAAATTAATACGACTCACTATAGGGAGACCCAAGCTTGGTACCGAACTCGGATCCACTAGTAACGGCCG
CCAGTGTGCTGGAATTCGGCTTGGGGATATCCACCATGGAGACAGACACACTCCTGCTATGGGTACTGCT
GCTCTGGGTTCCAGGTTCCACTGGTGACAGATCTGCCGCAGGCAGCACGCTGGACAAAATCGCCAAAAAC
GGTGTGATTGTCGTCGGTCACCGTGAATCTTCAGTGCCTTTCTCTTATTACGACAATCAGCAAAAAGTGG
TGGGTTACTCGCAGGATTACTCCAACGCCATTGTTGAAGCAGTGAAAAAGAAACTCAACAAACCGGACTT
GCAGGTAAAACTGATTCCGATTACCACGCAAAACCGTATTCCACTGCTGCAAAACGGCACTTTCGATTTT
GAATGTGGTTCTACCACCAACAACGTCGAACGCCAAAAACAGGCGGCTTTCTCTGACACTATTTTCGTGG
TCGGTACGCGCCTGTTGACCAAAAAGGGTGGCGATATCAAAGATTTTGCCAACCTGAAAGACAAAGCCGT
AGTCGTCACTTCCGGCACTACCTCTGAAGTTTTGCTCAACAAACTGAATGAAGAGCAAAAAATGAATATG
CGCATCATCAGCGCCAAAGATCACGGTGACTCTTTCCGCACCCTGGAAAGCGGTCGTGCCGTTGCCTTTA
TGATGGATGACGTGCTGCTGGCCGGTGAACGTGCGAAAGCGAAGAAACCAGACAACTGGGAAATCGTCGG
CAAGCCGCAGTCTCAGGAGGCCTACGGTTGTATGTTGCGTAAAGATGATCCGCAGTTCAAAAAGCTGATG
GATGACACCATCGCTCAGGTGCAGACCTCCGGTGAAGCGGAAAAATGGTTTGATAAGTGGTTCAAAAATC
CAATTCTGGTGAGCCACAACGTCTATATCATGGCCGACAAGCAGAGGAACGGCATCAAGGCGAACTTCAA
GATCCGCCACAACATCGAGGACGGCGGCGTGCAGCTCGCCTACCACTACCAGCAGAACACCCCCATCGGC
GACGGCCCCGTGCTGCTGCCCGACAACCACTACCTGAGCACCCAGTCCAAACTTTCGAAAGACCCCAACG
AGAAGCGCGATCACATGGTCCTGCTGGAGTTCGTGACCGCCGCCGGGATCACTCTCGGCATGGACGAGCT
GTACAAGGGCGGTACCGGAGGGAGCATGGTGAGCAAGGGCGAGGAGCTGTTCACCGGGGTGGTGCCCATC
CTGGTCGAGCTGGACGGCGACGTAAACGGCCACAAGTTCAGCGTGTCCGGCGAGGGCGAGGGCGATGCCA
CCTACGGCAAGCTGACCCTGAAGTTCATCTGCACCACCGGCAAGCTGCCCGTGCCCTGGCCCACCCTCGT
GACCACCCTGACCTACGGCGTGCAGTGCTTCAGCCGCTACCCCGACCACATGAAGCAGCACGACTTCTTC
AAGTCCGCCATGCCCGAAGGCTACATCCAGGAGCGCACCATCTTCTTCAAGGACGACGGCAACTACAAGA
CCCGCGCCGAGGTGAAGTTCGAGGGCGACACCCTGGTGAACCGCATCGAGCTGAAGGGCATCGACTTCAA
GGAGGACGGCAACATCCTGGGGCATAAGCTGGAGTACAACTTTAACAACCCCCTGAACATGAATTTCGAA
CTGTCAGACGAAATGAAAGCACTGTTCAAAGAACCGAATGACAAGGCACTGAAACTGCAGGTCGACGAAC
AAAAACTCATCTCAGAAGAGGATCTGAATGCTGTGGGCCAGGACACGCAGGAGGTCATCGTGGTGCCACA
CTCCTTGCCCTTTAAGGTGGTGGTGATCTCAGCCATCCTGGCCCTGGTGGTGCTCACCATCATCTCCCTT
ATCATCCTCATCATGCTTTGGCAGAAGAAGCCACGTTAGGCGGCCGCTCGAGATCAGCCTCGACTGTGCC
TTCTAGTTGCCAGCCATCTGTTGTTTGCCCCTCCCCCGTGCCTTCCTTGACCCTGGAAGGTGCCACTCCC
ACTGTCCTTTCCTAATAAAATGAGGAAATTGCATCGCATTGTCTGAGTAGGTGTCATTCTATTCTGGGGG
GTGGGGTGGGGCAGGACAGCAAGGGGGAGGATTGGGAAGACAATAGCAGGCGTGCTGGGGATGCGGTGGG
CTCTATGGCTTCTGAGGCGGAAAGAACCAGTGGCGGTAATACGGTTATCCACAGAATCAGGGGATAACGC
AGGAAAGAACATGTGAGCAAAAGGCCAGCAAAAGGCCAGGAACCGTAAAAAGGCCGCGTTGCTGGCGTTT
TTCCATAGGCTCCGCCCCCCTGACGAGCATCACAAAAATCGACGCTCAAGTCAGAGGTGGCGAAACCCGA
CAGGACTATAAAGATACCAGGCGTTTCCCCCTGGAAGCTCCCTCGTGCGCTCTCCTGTTCCGACCCTGCC
GCTTACCGGATACCTGTCCGCCTTTCTCCCTTCGGGAAGCGTGGCGCTTTCTCATAGCTCACGCTGTAGG
TATCTCAGTTCGGTGTAGGTCGTTCGCTCCAAGCTGGGCTGTGTGCACGAACCCCCCGTTCAGCCCGACC
GCTGCGCCTTATCCGGTAACTATCGTCTTGAGTCCAACCCGGTAAGACACGACTTATCGCCACTGGCAGC
AGCCACTGGTAACAGGATTAGCAGAGCGAGGTATGTAGGCGGTGCTACAGAGTTCTTGAAGTGGTGGCCT
AACTACGGCTACACTAGAAGGACAGTATTTGGTATCTGCGCTCTGCTGAAGCCAGTTACCTTCGGAAAAA
GAGTTGGTAGCTCTTGATCCGGCAAACAAACCACCGCTGGTAGCGGTGGTTTTTTTGTTTGCAAGCAGCA
GATTACGCGCAGAAAAAAAGGATCTCAAGAAGATCCTTTGATCTTTTCTACGGGGTCTGACGCTCAGTGG
AACGAAAACTCACGTTAAGGGATTTTGGTCATGAGATTATCAAAAAGGATCTTCACCTAGATCCTTTTAA
ATTAAAAATGAAGTTTTAAATCAATCTAAAGTATATATGAGTAACCTGAGGCTATGGCAGGGCCTGCCGC
CCCGACGTTGGCTGCGAGCCCTGGGCCTTCACCCGAACTTGGGGGGTGGGGTGGGGAAAAGGAAGAAACG
CGGGCGTATTGGCCCCAATGGGGTCTCGGTGGGGTATCGACAGAGTGCCAGCCCTGGGACCGAACCCCGC
GTTTATGAACAAACGACCCAACACCGTGCGTTTTATTCTGTCTTTTTATTGCCGTCATAGCGCGGGTTCC
TTCCGGTATTGTCTCCTTCCGTGTTTCAGTTAGCCTCCCCCTAGGGTGGGCGAAGAACTCCAGCATGAGA
TCCCCGCGCTGGAGGATCATCCAGCCGGCGTCCCGGAAAACGATTCCGAAGCCCAACCTTTCATAGAAGG
CGGCGGTGGAATCGAAATCTCGTGATGGCAGGTTGGGCGTCGCTTGGTCGGTCATTTCGAACCCCAGAGT
CCCGCTCAGAAGAACTCGTCAAGAAGGCGATAGAAGGCGATGCGCTGCGAATCGGGAGCGGCGATACCGT
AAAGCACGAGGAAGCGGTCAGCCCATTCGCCGCCAAGCTCTTCAGCAATATCACGGGTAGCCAACGCTAT
GTCCTGATAGCGGTCCGCCACACCCAGCCGGCCACAGTCGATGAATCCAGAAAAGCGGCCATTTTCCACC
ATGATATTCGGCAAGCAGGCATCGCCATGGGTCACGACGAGATCCTCGCCGTCGGGCTTGCTCGCCTTGA
GCCTGGCGAACAGTTCGGCTGGCGCGAGCCCCTGATGCTCTTGATCATCCTGATCGACAAGACCGGCTTC
CATCCGAGTACGTGCTCGCTCGATGCGATGTTTCGCTTGGTGGTCGAATGGGCAGGTAGCCGGATCAAGC
GTATGCAGCCGCCGCATTGCATCAGCCATGATGGATACTTTCTCGGCAGGAGCAAGGTGAGATGACAGGA
GATCCTGCCCCGGCACTTCGCCCAATAGCAGCCAGTCCCTTCCCGCTTCAGTGACAACGTCGAGCACAGC
TGCGCAAGGAACGCCCGTCGTGGCCAGCCACGATAGCCGCGCTGCCTCGTCTTGCAGTTCATTCAGGGCA
CCGGACAGGTCGGTCTTGACAAAAAGAACCGGGCGCCCCTGCGCTGACAGCCGGAACACGGCGGCATCAG
AGCAGCCGATTGTCTGTTGTGCCCAGTCATAGCCGAATAGCCTCTCCACCCAAGCGGCCGGAGAACCTGC
GTGCAATCCATCTTGTTCAATCATGCGAAACGATCCTCATCCTGTCTCTTGATCGATCTTTGCAAAAGCC
TAGGCCTCCAAAAAAGCCTCCTCACTACTTCTGGAATAGCTCAGAGGCCGAGGAGGCGGCCTCGGCCTCT
GCATAAATAAAAAAAATTAGTCAGCCATGGGGCGGAGAATGGGCGGAACTGGGCGGAGTTAGGGGCGGGA
TGGGCGGAGTTAGGGGCGGGACTATGGTTGCTGACTAATTGAGATGCTTGCTTTGCATACTTCTGCCTGC
TGGGGAGCCTGGGGACTTTCCACACCTGGTTGCTGACTAATTGAGATGCTTGCTTTGCATACTTCTGCCT
GCTGGGGAGCCTGGGGACTTTCCACACCCTAACTGACACACATTCCACAGCTGGTTCTTTCCGCCTCAGG
ACTCTTCCTTTTTCAATAAATCAATCTAAAGTATATATGAGTAAACTTGGTCTGACAGTTACCAATGCTT
AATCAGTGAGGCACCTATCTCAGCGATCTGTCTATTTCGTTCATCCATAGTTGCCTGACTCCCCGTCGTG
TAGATAACTACGATACGGGAGGGCTTACCATCTGGCCCCAGTGCTGCAATGATACCGCGAGACCCACGCT
CACCGGCTCCAGATTTATCAGCAATAAACCAGCCAGCCGGAAGGGCCGAGCGCAGAAGTGGTCCTGCAAC
TTTATCCGCCTCCATCCAGTCTATTAATTGTTGCCGGGAAGCTAGAGTAAGTAGTTCGCCAGTTAATAGT
TTGCGCAACGTTGTTGCCATTGCTACAGGCATCGTGGTGTCACGCTCGTCGTTTGGTATGGCTTCATTCA
GCTCCGGTTCCCAACGATCAAGGCGAGTTACATGATCCCCCATGTTGTGCAAAAAAGCGGTTAGCTCCTT
CGGTCCTCCGATCGTTGTCAGAAGTAAGTTGGCCGCAGTGTTATCACTCATGGTTATGGCAGCACTGCAT
AATTCTCTTACTGTCATGCCATCCGTAAGATGCTTTTCTGTGACTGGTGAGTACTCAACCAAGTCATTCT
GAGAATAGTGTATGCGGCGACCGAGTTGCTCTTGCCCGGCGTCAATACGGGATAATACCGCGCCACATAG
CAGAACTTTAAAAGTGCTCATCATTGGAAAACGTTCTTCGGGGCGAAAACTCTCAAGGATCTTACCGCTG
TTGAGATCCAGTTCGATGTAACCCACTCGTGCACCCAACTGATCTTCAGCATCTTTTACTTTCACCAGCG
TTTCTGGGTGAGCAAAAACAGGAAGGCAAAATGCCGCAAAAAAGGGAATAAGGGCGACACGGAAATGTTG
AATACTCATACTCTTCCTTTTTCAATATTATTGAAGCATTTATCAGGGTTATTGTCTCATGAGCGGATAC
ATATTTGAATGTATTTAGAAAAATAAACAAATAGGGGTTCCGCGCACATTTCCCCGAAAAGTGCCACCTG
[124 nt withheld, positions 6371-6494]
C
[91 nt withheld, positions 6496-6586]
A
[49 nt withheld, positions 6588-6636]
CCTTTGACGTTGGAGTCCACGTTCTTT
[37 nt withheld, positions 6664-6700]
ACCCTATCTCGGTCTATTCTTTTGATTTATAAGGGATTTTGCCGATTTCGGCCTATTGGTTAAAAAATGA
GCTGATTTAACAAAAATTTAACGCGAATTTTAACAAAATATTAACGCTTACAATTTACG
