Features (pLannotate 1.2.2; 20 found; start..end, strand, type, name):
     48..427     +  enhancer       CMV enhancer: human cytomegalovirus immediate early enhancer
    428..628     +  promoter       CMV promoter: human cytomegalovirus (CMV) immediate early promoter
    630..660     +  LTR            5' LTR (truncated) (fragment): truncated 5' long terminal repeat (LTR) from HIV-1
    676..694     +  promoter       T7 promoter: promoter for bacteriophage T7 RNA polymerase
    775..837     +  sig_peptide    Igκ leader: leader sequence from mouse immunoglobulin κ light chain
    844..1584    +  CDS            gltI (fragment): GLTI_ECOLI - Also known as ybeJ, yzzK. Experimental evidence at protein level: Swiss-Prot protein existence level 1. Part of the ABC transporter complex GltIJKL involved in glutamate and aspartate uptake. Binds to both glutamate and aspartate. From Escherichia coli (strain K12).
   1597..2319    +  CDS            cEGFP: cEGFP is a basic (constitutively fluorescent) green fluorescent protein published in 2008, derived from Aequorea victoria.
   2449..2595    +  CDS            PDGFRβ TM domain: transmembrane domain from platelet derived growth factor receptor beta
   2623..2734    +  polyA_signal   bGH poly(A) signal: bovine growth hormone polyadenylation signal
   2851..2869    +  promoter       SV40 promoter (fragment): SV40 enhancer and early promoter
   2979..3567    -  rep_origin     ori: high-copy-number ColE1/pMB1/pBR322/pUC origin of replication
   3789..3805    +  polyA_signal   bGH poly(A) signal (fragment): bovine growth hormone polyadenylation signal
   3896..3943    -  polyA_signal   HSV TK poly(A) signal: herpes simplex virus thymidine kinase polyadenylation signal (Cole and Stacy, 1985)
   4002..4154    -  CDS            ble (fragment): BLE_KLEPN - Experimental evidence at protein level: Swiss-Prot protein existence level 1. Binding protein with a strong affinity to the bleomycin family of antibiotics. Binds to CL990; an antimitotic-antibiotic compound. From Klebsiella pneumoniae.
   4175..4969    -  CDS            NeoR/KanR: aminoglycoside phosphotransferase from Tn5; aph(3')-II (or nptII); confers resistance to neomycin, kanamycin, and G418 (Geneticin®)
   5004..5357    -  promoter       SV40 promoter: SV40 enhancer and early promoter
   5359..5376    -  promoter       AmpR promoter (fragment): bla
   5417..6277    -  CDS            AmpR: β-lactamase; bla; confers resistance to ampicillin, carbenicillin, and related antibiotics
   6278..6382    -  promoter       AmpR promoter: bla
   6409..9       +  rep_origin     f1 ori (across the origin) (sequence partly withheld): f1 bacteriophage origin of replication; arrow indicates direction of (+) strand synthesis
>Addgene plasmid #105832 | pCMV iGluu | addgene full sequence | sequence record 211677 | Addgene NGS Result
ACGCGAATTTTAACAAAATATTAACGCTTACAATTTACGCGCGCGTTGACATTGATTATTGACTAGTTAT
TAATAGTAATCAATTACGGGGTCATTAGTTCATAGCCCATATATGGAGTTCCGCGTTACATAACTTACGG
TAAATGGCCCGCCTGGCTGACCGCCCAACGACCCCCGCCCATTGACGTCAATAATGACGTATGTTCCCAT
AGTAACGCCAATAGGGACTTTCCATTGACGTCAATGGGTGGAGTATTTACGGTAAACTGCCCACTTGGCA
GTACATCAAGTGTATCATATGCCAAGTACGCCCCCTATTGACGTCAATGACGGTAAATGGCCCGCCTGGC
ATTATGCCCAGTACATGACCTTATGGGACTTTCCTACTTGGCAGTACATCTACGTATTAGTCATCGCTAT
TACCATGGTGATGCGGTTTTGGCAGTACATCAATGGGCGTGGATAGCGGTTTGACTCACGGGGATTTCCA
AGTCTCCACCCCATTGACGTCAATGGGAGTTTGTTTTGGCACCAAAATCAACGGGACTTTCCAAAATGTC
GTAACAACTCCGCCCCATTGACGCAAATGGGCGGTAGGCGTGTACGGTGGGAGGTCTATATAAGCAGAAC
TCTCTGGCTAACTAGAGAACCCACTGCTTACTGGCTTATCGAAATTAATACGACTCACTATAGGGAGACC
CAAGCTTGGTACCGAACTCGGATCCACTAGTAACGGCCGCCAGTGTGCTGGAATTCGGCTTGGGGATATC
CACCATGGAGACAGACACACTCCTGCTATGGGTACTGCTGCTCTGGGTTCCAGGTTCCACTGGTGACAGA
TCTGCCGCAGGCAGCACGCTGGACAAAATCGCCAAAAACGGTGTGATTGTCGTCGGTCACCGTGAATCTT
CAGTGCCTTTCTCTTATTACGACAATCAGCAAAAAGTGGTGGGTTACTCGCAGGATTACTCCAACGCCAT
TGTTGAAGCAGTGAAAAAGAAACTCAACAAACCGGACTTGCAGGTAAAACTGATTCCGATTACCACACAA
AACCGTATTCCACTGCTGCAAAACGGCACTTTCGATTTTGAATGTGGTTCTACCACCAACAACGTCGAAC
GCCAAAAACAGGCGGCTTTCTCTGACACTATTTTCGTGGTCGGTACGCGCCTGTTGACCAAAAAGGGTGG
CGATATCAAAGATTTTGCCAACCTGAAAGACAAAGCCGTAGTCGTCACTTCCGGCACTACCTCTGAAGTT
TTGCTCAACAAACTGAATGAAGAGCAAAAAATGAATATGCGCATCATCAGCGCCAAAGATCACGGTGACT
CTTTCCGCACCCTGGAAAGCGGTCGTGCCGTTGCCTTTATGATGGATGACGTGCTGCTGGCCGGTGAACG
TGCGAAAGCGAAGAAACCAGACAACTGGGAAATCGTCGGCAAGCCGCAGTCTCAGGAGGCCTACGGTTGT
ATGTTGCGTAAAGATGATCCGCAGTTCAAAAAGCTGATGGATGACACCATCGCTCAGGTGCAGACCTCCG
GTGAAGCGGAAAAATGGTTTGATAAGTGGTTCAAAAATCCAATTCTGGTGAGCCACAACGTCTATATCAT
GGCCGACAAGCAGAGGAACGGCATCAAGGCGAACTTCAAGATCCGCCACAACATCGAGGACGGCGGCGTG
CAGCTCGCCTACCACTACCAGCAGAACACCCCCATCGGCGACGGCCCCGTGCTGCTGCCCGACAACCACT
ACCTGAGCACCCAGTCCAAACTTTCGAAAGACCCCAACGAGAAGCGCGATCACATGGTCCTGCTGGAGTT
CGTGACCGCCGCCGGGATCACTCTCGGCATGGACGAGCTGTACAAGGGCGGTACCGGAGGGAGCATGGTG
AGCAAGGGCGAGGAGCTGTTCACCGGGGTGGTGCCCATCCTGGTCGAGCTGGACGGCGACGTAAACGGCC
ACAAGTTCAGCGTGTCCGGCGAGGGTGAGGGCGATGCCACCTACGGCAAGCTGACCCTGAAGTTCATCTG
CACCACCGGCAAGCTGCCCGTGCCCTGGCCCACCCTCGTGACCACCCTGACCTACGGCGTGCAGTGCTTC
AGCCGCTACCCCGACCACATGAAGCAGCACGACTTCTTCAAGTCCGCCATGCCCGAAGGCTACATCCAGG
AGCGCACCATCTTCTTCAAGGACGACGGCAACTACAAGACCCGCGCCGAGGTGAAGTTCGAGGGCGACAC
CCTGGTGAACCGCATCGAGCTGAAGGGCATCGACTTCAAGGAGGACGGCAACATCCTGGGGCATAAGCTG
GAGTACAACTTTAACAACCCCCTGAACATGAATTTCGAACTGTCAGACGAAATGAAAGCACTGTTCAAAG
AACCGAATGACAAGGCACTGAAACTGCAGGTCGACGAACAAAAACTCATCTCAGAAGAGGATCTGAATGC
TGTGGGCCAGGACACGCAGGAGGTCATCGTGGTGCCACACTCCTTGCCCTTTAAGGTGGTGGTGATCTCA
GCCATCCTGGCCCTGGTGGTGCTCACCATCATCTCCCTTATCATCCTCATCATGCTTTGGCAGAAGAAGC
CACGTTAGGCGGCCGCTCGAGATCAGCCTCGACTGTGCCTTCTAGTTGCCAGCCATCTGTTGTTTGCCCC
TCCCCCGTGCCTTCCTTGACCCTGGAAGGTGCCACTCCCACTGTCCTTTCCTAATAAAATGAGGAAATTG
CATCGCATTGTCTGAGTAGGTGTCATTCTATTCTGGGGGGTGGGGTGGGGCAGGACAGCAAGGGGGAGGA
TTGGGAAGACAATAGCAGGCGTGCTGGGGATGCGGTGGGCTCTATGGCTTCTGAGGCGGAAAGAACCAGT
GGCGGTAATACGGTTATCCACAGAATCAGGGGATAACGCAGGAAAGAACATGTGAGCAAAAGGCCAGCAA
AAGGCCAGGAACCGTAAAAAGGCCGCGTTGCTGGCGTTTTTCCATAGGCTCCGCCCCCCTGACGAGCATC
ACAAAAATCGACGCTCAAGTCAGAGGTGGCGAAACCCGACAGGACTATAAAGATACCAGGCGTTTCCCCC
TGGAAGCTCCCTCGTGCGCTCTCCTGTTCCGACCCTGCCGCTTACCGGATACCTGTCCGCCTTTCTCCCT
TCGGGAAGCGTGGCGCTTTCTCATAGCTCACGCTGTAGGTATCTCAGTTCGGTGTAGGTCGTTCGCTCCA
AGCTGGGCTGTGTGCACGAACCCCCCGTTCAGCCCGACCGCTGCGCCTTATCCGGTAACTATCGTCTTGA
GTCCAACCCGGTAAGACACGACTTATCGCCACTGGCAGCAGCCACTGGTAACAGGATTAGCAGAGCGAGG
TATGTAGGCGGTGCTACAGAGTTCTTGAAGTGGTGGCCTAACTACGGCTACACTAGAAGAACAGTATTTG
GTATCTGCGCTCTGCTGAAGCCAGTTACCTTCGGAAAAAGAGTTGGTAGCTCTTGATCCGGCAAACAAAC
CACCGCTGGTAGCGGTGGTTTTTTTGTTTGCAAGCAGCAGATTACGCGCAGAAAAAAAGGATCTCAAGAA
GATCCTTTGATCTTTTCTACGGGGTCTGACGCTCAGTGGAACGAAAACTCACGTTAAGGGATTTTGGTCA
TGAGATTATCAAAAAGGATCTTCACCTAGATCCTTTTAAATTAAAAATGAAGTTTTAAATCAATCTAAAG
TATATATGAGTAACCTGAGGCTATGGCAGGGCCTGCCGCCCCGACGTTGGCTGCGAGCCCTGGGCCTTCA
CCCGAACTTGGGGGGTGGGGTGGGGAAAAGGAAGAAACGCGGGCGTATTGGCCCCAATGGGGTCTCGGTG
GGGTATCGACAGAGTGCCAGCCCTGGGACCGAACCCCGCGTTTATGAACAAACGACCCAACACCGTGCGT
TTTATTCTGTCTTTTTATTGCCGTCATAGCGCGGGTTCCTTCCGGTATTGTCTCCTTCCGTGTTTCAGTT
AGCCTCCCCCTAGGGTGGGCGAAGAACTCCAGCATGAGATCCCCGCGCTGGAGGATCATCCAGCCGGCGT
CCCGGAAAACGATTCCGAAGCCCAACCTTTCATAGAAGGCGGCGGTGGAATCGAAATCTCGTGATGGCAG
GTTGGGCGTCGCTTGGTCGGTCATTTCGAACCCCAGAGTCCCGCTCAGAAGAACTCGTCAAGAAGGCGAT
AGAAGGCGATGCGCTGCGAATCGGGAGCGGCGATACCGTAAAGCACGAGGAAGCGGTCAGCCCATTCGCC
GCCAAGCTCTTCAGCAATATCACGGGTAGCCAACGCTATGTCCTGATAGCGGTCCGCCACACCCAGCCGG
CCACAGTCGATGAATCCAGAAAAGCGGCCATTTTCCACCATGATATTCGGCAAGCAGGCATCGCCATGGG
TCACGACGAGATCCTCGCCGTCGGGCTTGCTCGCCTTGAGCCTGGCGAACAGTTCGGCTGGCGCGAGCCC
CTGATGCTCTTCGTCCAGATCATCCTGATCGACAAGACCGGCTTCCATCCGAGTACGTGCTCGCTCGATG
CGATGTTTCGCTTGGTGGTCGAATGGGCAGGTAGCCGGATCAAGCGTATGCAGCCGCCGCATTGCATCAG
CCATGATGGATACTTTCTCGGCAGGAGCAAGGTGAGATGACAGGAGATCCTGCCCCGGCACTTCGCCCAA
TAGCAGCCAGTCCCTTCCCGCTTCAGTGACAACGTCGAGCACAGCTGCGCAAGGAACGCCCGTCGTGGCC
AGCCACGATAGCCGCGCTGCCTCGTCTTGCAGTTCATTCAGGGCACCGGACAGGTCGGTCTTGACAAAAA
GAACCGGGCGCCCCTGCGCTGACAGCCGGAACACGGCGGCATCAGAGCAGCCGATTGTCTGTTGTGCCCA
GTCATAGCCGAATAGCCTCTCCACCCAAGCGGCCGGAGAACCTGCGTGCAATCCATCTTGTTCAATCATG
CGAAACGATCCTCATCCTGTCTCTTGATCGATCTTTGCAAAAGCCTAGGCCTCCAAAAAAGCCTCCTCAC
TACTTCTGGAATAGCTCAGAGGCCGGGCCTCGGCCTCTGCATAAATAAAAAAAATTAGTCAGCCATGGGG
CGGAGAATGGGCGGAACTGGGCGGAGTTAGGGGCGGGATGGGCGGAGTTAGGGGCGGGACTATGGTTGCT
GACTAATTGAGATGCTTGCTTTGCATACTTCTGCCTGCTGGGGAGCCTGGGGACTTTCCACACCTGGTTG
CTGACTAATTGAGATGCTTGCTTTGCATACTTCTGCCTGCTGGGGAGCCTGGGGACTTTCCACACCCTAA
CTGACACACATTCCACAGCTGGTTCTTTCCGCCTCAGGACTCTTCCTTTTTCAATAAATCAATCTAAAGT
ATATATGAGTAAACTTGGTCTGACAGTTACCAATGCTTAATCAGTGAGGCACCTATCTCAGCGATCTGTC
TATTTCGTTCATCCATAGTTGCCTGACTCCCCGTCGTGTAGATAACTACGATACGGGAGGGCTTACCATC
TGGCCCCAGTGCTGCAATGATACCGCGAGACCCACGCTCACCGGCTCCAGATTTATCAGCAATAAACCAG
CCAGCCGGAAGGGCCGAGCGCAGAAGTGGTCCTGCAACTTTATCCGCCTCCATCCAGTCTATTAATTGTT
GCCGGGAAGCTAGAGTAAGTAGTTCGCCAGTTAATAGTTTGCGCAACGTTGTTGCCATTGCTACAGGCAT
CGTGGTGTCACGCTCGTCGTTTGGTATGGCTTCATTCAGCTCCGGTTCCCAACGATCAAGGCGAGTTACA
TGATCCCCCATGTTGTGCAAAAAAGCGGTTAGCTCCTTCGGTCCTCCGATCGTTGTCAGAAGTAAGTTGG
CCGCAGTGTTATCACTCATGGTTATGGCAGCACTGCATAATTCTCTTACTGTCATGCCATCCGTAAGATG
CTTTTCTGTGACTGGTGAGTACTCAACCAAGTCATTCTGAGAATAGTGTATGCGGCGACCGAGTTGCTCT
TGCCCGGCGTCAATACGGGATAATACCGCGCCACATAGCAGAACTTTAAAAGTGCTCATCATTGGAAAAC
GTTCTTCGGGGCGAAAACTCTCAAGGATCTTACCGCTGTTGAGATCCAGTTCGATGTAACCCACTCGTGC
ACCCAACTGATCTTCAGCATCTTTTACTTTCACCAGCGTTTCTGGGTGAGCAAAAACAGGAAGGCAAAAT
GCCGCAAAAAAGGGAATAAGGGCGACACGGAAATGTTGAATACTCATACTCTTCCTTTTTCAATATTATT
GAAGCATTTATCAGGGTTATTGTCTCATGAGCGGATACATATTTGAATGTATTTAGAAAAATAAACAAAT
AGGGGTTCCGCGCACATTTCCCCGAAAAGTGCCACCTG
[124 nt withheld, positions 6409-6532]
C
[91 nt withheld, positions 6534-6624]
A
[49 nt withheld, positions 6626-6674]
CCTTTGACGTTGGAGTCCACGTTCTTT
[37 nt withheld, positions 6702-6738]
ACCCTATCTCGGTCTATTCTTTTGATTTATAAGGGATTTTGCCGATTTCGGCCTATTGGTTAAAAAATGA
GCTGATTTAACAAAAATTTA
